>Addgene plasmid #37927 | pLKO.1 EB1 shRNA #3 | addgene full sequence | sequence record 132920 | Addgene assembled sequence
TTGGGGTTGCGCCTTTTCCAAGGCAGCCCTGGGTTTGCGCAGGGACGCGGCTGCTCTGGGCGTGGTTCCG
GGAAACGCAGCGGCGCCGACCCTGGGTCTCGCACATTCTTCACGTCCGTTCGCAGCGTCACCCGGATCTT
CGCCGCTACCCTTGTGGGCCCCCCGGCGACGCTTCCTGCTCCGCCCCTAAGTCGGGAAGGTTCCTTGCGG
TTCGCGGCGTGCCGGACGTGACAAACGGAAGCCGCACGTCTCACTAGTACCCTCGCAGACGGACAGCGCC
AGGGAGCAATGGCAGCGCGCCGACCGCGATGGGCTGTGGCCAATAGCGGCTGCTCAGCAGGGCGCGCCGA
GAGCAGCGGCCGGGAAGGGGCGGTGCGGGAGGCGGGGTGTGGGGCGGTAGTGTGGGCCCTGTTCCTGCCC
GCGCGGTGTTCCGCATTCTGCAAGCCTCCGGAGCGCACGTCGGCAGTCGGCTCCCTCGTTGACCGAATCA
CCGACCTCTCTCCCCAGGGGGATCCACCGGAGCTTACCATGACCGAGTACAAGCCCACGGTGCGCCTCGC
CACCCGCGACGACGTCCCCAGGGCCGTACGCACCCTCGCCGCCGCGTTCGCCGACTACCCCGCCACGCGC
CACACCGTCGATCCGGACCGCCACATCGAGCGGGTCACCGAGCTGCAAGAACTCTTCCTCACGCGCGTCG
GGCTCGACATCGGCAAGGTGTGGGTCGCGGACGACGGCGCCGCGGTGGCGGTCTGGACCACGCCGGAGAG
CGTCGAAGCGGGGGCGGTGTTCGCCGAGATCGGCCCGCGCATGGCCGAGTTGAGCGGTTCCCGGCTGGCC
GCGCAGCAACAGATGGAAGGCCTCCTGGCGCCGCACCGGCCCAAGGAGCCCGCGTGGTTCCTGGCCACCG
TCGGCGTCTCGCCCGACCACCAGGGCAAGGGTCTGGGCAGCGCCGTCGTGCTCCCCGGAGTGGAGGCGGC
CGAGCGCGCCGGGGTGCCCGCCTTCCTGGAGACCTCCGCGCCCCGCAACCTCCCCTTCTACGAGCGGCTC
GGCTTCACCGTCACCGCCGACGTCGAGGTGCCCGAAGGACCGCGCACCTGGTGCATGACCCGCAAGCCCG
GTGCCTGACGCCCGCCCCACGACCCGCAGCGCCCGACCGAAAGGAGCGCACGACCCCATGCATCGGTACC
TTTAAGACCAATGACTTACAAGGCAGCTGTAGATCTTAGCCACTTTTTAAAAGAAAAGGGGGGACTGGAA
GGGCTAATTCACTCCCAACGAAGACAAGATCTGCTTTTTGCTTGTACTGGGTCTCTCTGGTTAGACCAGA
TCTGAGCCTGGGAGCTCTCTGGCTAACTAGGGAACCCACTGCTTAAGCCTCAATAAAGCTTGCCTTGAGT
GCTTCAAGTAGTGTGTGCCCGTCTGTTGTGTGACTCTGGTAACTAGAGATCCCTCAGACCCTTTTAGTCA
GTGTGGAAAATCTCTAGCAGTAGTAGTTCATGTCATCTTATTATTCAGTATTTATAACTTGCAAAGAAAT
GAATATCAGAGAGTGAGAGGAACTTGTTTATTGCAGCTTATAATGGTTACAAATAAAGCAATAGCATCAC
AAATTTCACAAATAAAGCATTTTTTTCACTGCATTCTAGTTGTGGTTTGTCCAAACTCATCAATGTATCT
TATCATGTCTGGCTCTAGCTATCCCGCCCCTAACTCCGCCCATCCCGCCCCTAACTCCGCCCAGTTCCGC
CCATTCTCCGCCCCATGGCTGACTAATTTTTTTTATTTATGCAGAGGCCGAGGCCGCCTCGGCCTCTGAG
CTATTCCAGAAGTAGTGAGGAGGCTTTTTTGGAGGCCTAGGGACGTACCCAATTCGCCCTATAGTGAGTC
GTATTACGCGCGCTCACTGGCCGTCGTTTTACAACGTCGTGACTGGGAAAACCCTGGCGTTACCCAACTT
AATCGCCTTGCAGCACATCCCCCTTTCGCCAGCTGGCGTAATAGCGAAGAGGCCCGCACCGATCGCCCTT
CCCAACAGTTGCGCAGCCTGAATGGCGAATGGG
[124 nt withheld, positions 2064-2187]
C
[91 nt withheld, positions 2189-2279]
A
[49 nt withheld, positions 2281-2329]
CCTTTGACGTTGGAGTCCACGTTCTTT
[37 nt withheld, positions 2357-2393]
ACCCTATCTCGGTCTATTCTTTTGATTTATAAGGGATTTTGCCGATTTCGGCCTATTGGTTAAAAAATGA
GCTGATTTAACAAAAATTTAACGCGAATTTTAACAAAATATTAACGCTTACAATTTAGGTGGCACTTTTC
GGGGAAATGTGCGCGGAACCCCTATTTGTTTATTTTTCTAAATACATTCAAATATGTATCCGCTCATGAG
ACAATAACCCTGATAAATGCTTCAATAATATTGAAAAAGGAAGAGTATGAGTATTCAACATTTCCGTGTC
GCCCTTATTCCCTTTTTTGCGGCATTTTGCCTTCCTGTTTTTGCTCACCCAGAAACGCTGGTGAAAGTAA
AAGATGCTGAAGATCAGTTGGGTGCACGAGTGGGTTACATCGAACTGGATCTCAACAGCGGTAAGATCCT
TGAGAGTTTTCGCCCCGAAGAACGTTTTCCAATGATGAGCACTTTTAAAGTTCTGCTATGTGGCGCGGTA
TTATCCCGTATTGACGCCGGGCAAGAGCAACTCGGTCGCCGCATACACTATTCTCAGAATGACTTGGTTG
AGTACTCACCAGTCACAGAAAAGCATCTTACGGATGGCATGACAGTAAGAGAATTATGCAGTGCTGCCAT
AACCATGAGTGATAACACTGCGGCCAACTTACTTCTGACAACGATCGGAGGACCGAAGGAGCTAACCGCT
TTTTTGCACAACATGGGGGATCATGTAACTCGCCTTGATCGTTGGGAACCGGAGCTGAATGAAGCCATAC
CAAACGACGAGCGTGACACCACGATGCCTGTAGCAATGGCAACAACGTTGCGCAAACTATTAACTGGCGA
ACTACTTACTCTAGCTTCCCGGCAACAATTAATAGACTGGATGGAGGCGGATAAAGTTGCAGGACCACTT
CTGCGCTCGGCCCTTCCGGCTGGCTGGTTTATTGCTGATAAATCTGGAGCCGGTGAGCGTGGGTCTCGCG
GTATCATTGCAGCACTGGGGCCAGATGGTAAGCCCTCCCGTATCGTAGTTATCTACACGACGGGGAGTCA
GGCAACTATGGATGAACGAAATAGACAGATCGCTGAGATAGGTGCCTCACTGATTAAGCATTGGTAACTG
TCAGACCAAGTTTACTCATATATACTTTAGATTGATTTAAAACTTCATTTTTAATTTAAAAGGATCTAGG
TGAAGATCCTTTTTGATAATCTCATGACCAAAATCCCTTAACGTGAGTTTTCGTTCCACTGAGCGTCAGA
CCCCGTAGAAAAGATCAAAGGATCTTCTTGAGATCCTTTTTTTCTGCGCGTAATCTGCTGCTTGCAAACA
AAAAAACCACCGCTACCAGCGGTGGTTTGTTTGCCGGATCAAGAGCTACCAACTCTTTTTCCGAAGGTAA
CTGGCTTCAGCAGAGCGCAGATACCAAATACTGTTCTTCTAGTGTAGCCGTAGTTAGGCCACCACTTCAA
GAACTCTGTAGCACCGCCTACATACCTCGCTCTGCTAATCCTGTTACCAGTGGCTGCTGCCAGTGGCGAT
AAGTCGTGTCTTACCGGGTTGGACTCAAGACGATAGTTACCGGATAAGGCGCAGCGGTCGGGCTGAACGG
GGGGTTCGTGCACACAGCCCAGCTTGGAGCGAACGACCTACACCGAACTGAGATACCTACAGCGTGAGCT
ATGAGAAAGCGCCACGCTTCCCGAAGGGAGAAAGGCGGACAGGTATCCGGTAAGCGGCAGGGTCGGAACA
GGAGAGCGCACGAGGGAGCTTCCAGGGGGAAACGCCTGGTATCTTTATAGTCCTGTCGGGTTTCGCCACC
TCTGACTTGAGCGTCGATTTTTGTGATGCTCGTCAGGGGGGCGGAGCCTATGGAAAAACGCCAGCAACGC
GGCCTTTTTACGGTTCCTGGCCTTTTGCTGGCCTTTTGCTCACATGTTCTTTCCTGCGTTATCCCCTGAT
TCTGTGGATAACCGTATTACCGCCTTTGAGTGAGCTGATACCGCTCGCCGCAGCCGAACGACCGAGCGCA
GCGAGTCAGTGAGCGAGGAAGCGGAAGAGCGCCCAATACGCAAACCGCCTCTCCCCGCGCGTTGGCCGAT
TCATTAATGCAGCTGGCACGACAGGTTTCCCGACTGGAAAGCGGGCAGTGAGCGCAACGCAATTAATGTG
AGTTAGCTCACTCATTAGGCACCCCAGGCTTTACACTTTATGCTTCCGGCTCGTATGTTGTGTGGAATTG
TGAGCGGATAACAATTTCACACAGGAAACAGCTATGACCATGATTACGCCAAGCGCGCAATTAACCCTCA
CTAAAGGGAACAAAAGCTGGAGCTGCAAGCTTAATGTAGTCTTATGCAATACTCTTGTAGTCTTGCAACA
TGGTAACGATGAGTTAGCAACATGCCTTACAAGGAGAGAAAAAGCACCGTGCATGCCGATTGGTGGAAGT
AAGGTGGTACGATCGTGCCTTATTAGGAAGGCAACAGACGGGTCTGACATGGATTGGACGAACCACTGAA
TTGCCGCATTGCAGAGATATTGTATTTAAGTGCCTAGCTCGATACATAAACGGGTCTCTCTGGTTAGACC
AGATCTGAGCCTGGGAGCTCTCTGGCTAACTAGGGAACCCACTGCTTAAGCCTCAATAAAGCTTGCCTTG
AGTGCTTCAAGTAGTGTGTGCCCGTCTGTTGTGTGACTCTGGTAACTAGAGATCCCTCAGACCCTTTTAG
TCAGTGTGGAAAATCTCTAGCAGTGGCGCCCGAACAGGGACTTGAAAGCGAAAGGGAAACCAGAGGAGCT
CTCTCGACGCAGGACTCGGCTTGCTGAAGCGCGCACGGCAAGAGGCGAGGGGCGGCGACTGGTGAGTACG
CCAAAAATTTTGACTAGCGGAGGCTAGAAGGAGAGAGATGGGTGCGAGAGCGTCAGTATTAAGCGGGGGA
GAATTAGATCGCGATGGGAAAAAATTCGGTTAAGGCCAGGGGGAAAGAAAAAATATAAATTAAAACATAT
AGTATGGGCAAGCAGGGAGCTAGAACGATTCGCAGTTAATCCTGGCCTGTTAGAAACATCAGAAGGCTGT
AGACAAATACTGGGACAGCTACAACCATCCCTTCAGACAGGATCAGAAGAACTTAGATCATTATATAATA
CAGTAGCAACCCTCTATTGTGTGCATCAAAGGATAGAGATAAAAGACACCAAGGAAGCTTTAGACAAGAT
AGAGGAAGAGCAAAACAAAAGTAAGACCACCGCACAGCAAGCGGCCGCTGATCTTCAGACCTGGAGGAGG
AGATATGAGGGACAATTGGAGAAGTGAATTATATAAATATAAAGTAGTAAAAATTGAACCATTAGGAGTA
GCACCCACCAAGGCAAAGAGAAGAGTGGTGCAGAGAGAAAAAAGAGCAGTGGGAATAGGAGCTTTGTTCC
TTGGGTTCTTGGGAGCAGCAGGAAGCACTATGGGCGCAGCGTCAATGACGCTGACGGTACAGGCCAGACA
ATTATTGTCTGGTATAGTGCAGCAGCAGAACAATTTGCTGAGGGCTATTGAGGCGCAACAGCATCTGTTG
CAACTCACAGTCTGGGGCATCAAGCAGCTCCAGGCAAGAATCCTGGCTGTGGAAAGATACCTAAAGGATC
AACAGCTCCTGGGGATTTGGGGTTGCTCTGGAAAACTCATTTGCACCACTGCTGTGCCTTGGAATGCTAG
TTGGAGTAATAAATCTCTGGAACAGATTTGGAATCACACGACCTGGATGGAGTGGGACAGAGAAATTAAC
AATTACACAAGCTTAATACACTCCTTAATTGAAGAATCGCAAAACCAGCAAGAAAAGAATGAACAAGAAT
TATTGGAATTAGATAAATGGGCAAGTTTGTGGAATTGGTTTAACATAACAAATTGGCTGTGGTATATAAA
ATTATTCATAATGATAGTAGGAGGCTTGGTAGGTTTAAGAATAGTTTTTGCTGTACTTTCTATAGTGAAT
AGAGTTAGGCAGGGATATTCACCATTATCGTTTCAGACCCACCTCCCAACCCCGAGGGGACCCGACAGGC
CCGAAGGAATAGAAGAAGAAGGTGGAGAGAGAGACAGAGACAGATCCATTCGATTAGTGAACGGATCTCG
ACGGTATCGATCACGAGACTAGCCTCGAGCGGCCGCCCCCTTCACCGAGGGCCTATTTCCCATGATTCCT
TCATATTTGCATATACGATACAAGGCTGTTAGAGAGATAATTGGAATTAATTTGACTGTAAACACAAAGA
TATTAGTACAAAATACGTGACGTAGAAAGTAATAATTTCTTGGGTAGTTTGCAGTTTTAAAATTATGTTT
TAAAATGGACTATCATATGCTTACCGTAACTTGAAAGTATTTCGATTTCTTGGCTTTATATATCTTGTGG
AAAGGACGAAACACCGGATAATTCCTGTGGACAAATCTCGAGATTTGTCCACAGGAATTATTTTTTGAAT
TCTCGACCTCGAGACAAATGGCAGTATTCATCCACAATTTTAAAAGAAAAGGGGGGATTGGGGGGTACAG
TGCAGGGGAAAGAATAGTAGACATAATAGCAACAGACATACAAACTAAAGAATTACAAAAACAAATTACA
AAAATTCAAAATTTTCGGGTTTATTACAGGGACAGCAGAGATCCACTTTGGCCGCGGCTCGAGGGGG
Features (pLannotate 1.2.2; 25 found; start..end, strand, type, name):
    529..1128    +  CDS            PuroR: puromycin N-acetyltransferase; pac from Streptomyces alboniger; confers resistance to puromycin
   1171..1254    +  CDS            nef (fragment): NEF_HV1Z2 - Experimental evidence at protein level: Swiss-Prot protein existence level 1. Extracellular Nef protein targets CD4(+) T-lymphocytes for apoptosis by interacting with CXCR4 surface receptors. From Human immunodeficiency virus type 1 group M subtype D (isolate Z2/CDC-Z34) (HIV-1).
   1256..1489    +  LTR            3' LTR (ΔU3): self-inactivating 3' long terminal repeat (LTR) from HIV-1
   1561..1682    +  polyA_signal   SV40 poly(A) signal: SV40 polyadenylation signal
   1722..1857    +  rep_origin     SV40 ori: SV40 origin of replication
   1878..1896    -  promoter       T7 promoter: promoter for bacteriophage T7 RNA polymerase
   1904..2059    +  CDS            lacZα (fragment): LacZα fragment of β-galactosidase; lacZ fragment
   2064..2492    +  rep_origin     f1 ori (sequence partly withheld): f1 bacteriophage origin of replication; arrow indicates direction of (+) strand synthesis
   2545..2649    +  promoter       AmpR promoter: bla
   2650..3510    +  CDS            AmpR: β-lactamase; bla; confers resistance to ampicillin, carbenicillin, and related antibiotics
   3681..4269    +  rep_origin     ori: high-copy-number ColE1/pMB1/pBR322/pUC origin of replication
   4452..4544    +  CDS            lacI (fragment): lac repressor; lacI; The lac repressor binds to the lac operator to inhibit transcription in E. coli. This inhibition can be relieved by adding lactose or isopropyl-β-D-thiogalactopyranoside (IPTG).
   4557..4578    +  protein_bind   CAP binding site: CAP binding activates transcription in the presence of cAMP. E. coli catabolite activator protein
   4593..4623    +  promoter       lac promoter: promoter for the E. coli lac operon
   4631..4647    +  protein_bind   lac operator: The lac repressor binds to the lac operator to inhibit transcription in E. coli. This inhibition can be relieved by adding lactose or isopropyl-β-D-thiogalactopyranoside (IPTG). lac repressor encoded by lacI
   4692..4710    +  promoter       T3 promoter: promoter for bacteriophage T3 RNA polymerase
   4738..4964    +  promoter       RSV promoter: Rous sarcoma virus enhancer/promoter
   4965..5145    +  LTR            5' LTR (truncated): truncated 5' long terminal repeat (LTR) from HIV-1
   5192..5317    +  misc_feature   HIV-1 Ψ: packaging signal of human immunodeficiency virus type 1
   5301..5664    +  CDS            HIV-1 gag (fragment): gag protein from human immunodeficiency virus 1; gag
   5810..6043    +  misc_feature   RRE: The Rev response element (RRE) of HIV-1 allows for Rev-dependent mRNA export from the nucleus to the cytoplasm.
   6420..6520    +  CDS            Rev (fragment): human immunodeficiency virus 1 (HIV-1) Rev protein; rev; enhances nuclear export of unspliced and incompletely spliced viral mRNAs
   6570..6810    +  promoter       U6 promoter: RNA polymerase III promoter for human U6 snRNA
   6911..7028    +  misc_feature   cPPT/CTS: central polypurine tract and central termination sequence of HIV-1
   7077..507     +  promoter       hPGK promoter (across the origin): human phosphoglycerate kinase 1 promoter
