[The description below was written by a language model from this plasmid's Addgene catalogue record and pLannotate feature annotations shown in this document.]
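Description:
pLKO.1 EB1 shRNA #3 is a lentiviral RNAi vector built on the pLKO.1 backbone for stable knockdown of human EB1 (MAPRE1), a microtubule plus-end tracking protein. A short hairpin targeting the EB1 transcript was cloned between the AgeI and EcoRI sites, both of which are retained, placing it immediately downstream of the human U6 promoter. U6 is an RNA polymerase III promoter well suited to producing small, defined hairpin transcripts that are processed into siRNA by the host cell. A separate cassette, in which the human PGK promoter drives puromycin N-acetyltransferase, lets transduced mammalian cells be selected with puromycin.

The viral portion has the layout of a third-generation, self-inactivating lentiviral transfer vector. An RSV promoter fused to a truncated HIV-1 5' LTR drives Tat-independent synthesis of the genomic RNA in packaging cells. It is followed by the Ψ packaging signal with a partial gag sequence, the Rev response element for nuclear export of the unspliced genome, and a cPPT/CTS element that aids nuclear import in target cells. The 3' LTR carries a U3 deletion, so the integrated provirus lacks LTR promoter activity. Packaging and envelope functions are not encoded and must be supplied in trans. Outside the LTRs lie an SV40 poly(A) signal and SV40 origin, an f1 origin, and remnants of a lac/T7/T3 cloning region. In bacteria the plasmid is maintained at high copy through a ColE1/pUC-type origin with ampicillin selection.

The associated publication concerns EB1-recruited +TIP complexes in protrusion dynamics during three-dimensional epithelial remodeling, which fits its use for depleting endogenous EB1. The "#3" in the name suggests it is one of several hairpins against the same gene.
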