Addgene plasmid #37927: pLKO.1 EB1 shRNA #3
Depositing lab: Torsten Wittmann. Depositing organization: University of California, San Francisco (UCSF). Publication: EB1-Recruited Microtubule +TIP Complexes Coordinate Protrusion Dynamics during 3D Epithelial Remodeling. Gierke S, Wittmann T. Curr Biol. 2012 May 8;22(9):753-62. Epub 2012 Apr 5. 10.1016/j.cub.2012.02.069 PubMed 22483942.
Backbone
  Vector backbone: pLKO.1
  Backbone manufacturer: Addgene plasmid 8453
  Backbone size w/o insert (bp): 7032
  Vector type: Mammalian Expression, Lentiviral, RNAi
  Selectable markers: Puromycin
Growth in bacteria
  Bacterial resistance: Ampicillin, 100 μg/mL
  Growth temperature: 37°C
  Growth strain: NEB Stable
  Copy number: High Copy
Gene/Insert
  Gene/Insert name: EB1 shRNA #3
  gRNA/shRNA sequence: ATAATTCCTGTGGACAAAT
  Species: H. sapiens (human)
  Entrez Gene: MAPRE1 (a.k.a. EB1)
  Promoter: human U6
  Cloning method: Restriction Enzyme; 5′ cloning site AgeI (not destroyed); 3′ cloning site EcoRI (not destroyed)
  Sequencing primers: 5′ LKO.1-5
Terms and licenses: Academic/Nonprofit Terms; Industry Terms: Not Available to Industry
How to cite: pLKO.1 EB1 shRNA #3 was a gift from Torsten Wittmann (Addgene plasmid # 37927 ; http://n2t.net/addgene:37927 ; RRID:Addgene_37927)
