>Addgene plasmid #37927 | pLKO.1 EB1 shRNA #3 | addgene partial sequence | sequence record 132919 | LKO1_5 5'-GACTATCATATGCTTACCGT-3'
TTTATATATCTTGTGGAAAGGACGAAACACCGGATAATTCCTGTGGACAAATCTCGAGATTTGTCCACAG
GAATTATTTTTTGAATTCTCGACCTCGAGACAAATGGCAGTATTCATCCACAATTTTAAAAGAAAAGGGG
GGATTGGGGGGTACAGTGCAGGGGAAAGAATAGTAGACATAATAGCAACAGACATACAAACTAAAGAATT
ACAAAAACAAATTACAAAAATTCAAAATTTTCGGGTTTATTACAGGGACAGCAGAGATCCACTTTGGCCG
CGGCTCGAGGGGGTTGGGGTTGCGCCTTTTCCAAGGCAGCCCTGGGTTTGCGCAGGGACGCGGCTGCTCT
GGGCGTGGTTCCGGGAAACGCAGCGGCGCCGACCCTGGGTCTCGCACATTCTTCACGTCCGTTCGCAGCG
TCACCCGGATCTTCGCCGCTACCCTTGTGGGCCCCCCGGCGACGCTTCCTGCTCCGCCCCTAAGTCGGGA
AGGTTCCTTGCGGTTCGCGGCGTGCCGGACGTGACAAACGGAAGCCGCACGTCTCACTAGTACCCTCGCA
GACGGACAGCGCCAGGGAGCAATGGCAGCGCGCCGACCGCGATGGGCTGTGGCCAATAGCGGCTGCTCAG
CAGGGCGCGCCGAGAGCAGCGGCCGGGAAGGGGCGGTGCGGGAGGCGGGGTGTGGGGCGGTA
